>Addgene plasmid #168181 | p5204 | addgene full sequence | sequence record 389644 | Addgene NGS Result
GTTGACAATTAATCATCGGCATAGTATATCGGCATAGTATAATACGACTCAGGGCCCACTAGTGGTACCC
GGGAAAGAGGAGAAAAGTATGGCATCCACCGAGGACGTCATCAAGGAGTTCATGCGCTTCAAAGTGCGCA
TGGAGGGCTCCGTGAACGGCCACGAGTTCGAGATCGAGGGCGAGGGCGAGGGCCGCCCCTACGAGGGCAC
CCAGACCGCCAAGCTGAAGGTGACCAAGGGCGGCCCCCTGCCCTTCGCCTGGGACATCCTGTCCCCCCAG
TTCCAGTACGGCTCCAAGGTGTACGTGAAGCACCCCGCCGACATCCCCGACTACAAGAAGCTGTCCTTCC
CCGAGGGCTTCAAGTGGGAGCGCGTGATGAACTTCGAGGACGGCGGCGTGGTGACCGTGACCCAGGACTC
CTCCCTGCAGGACGGCTGCTTCATCTACAAGGTGAAGTTCATCGGCGTGAACTTCCCCTCCGACGGCCCC
GTAATGCAGAAGAAGACTATGGGCTGGGAGCCCTCCACCGAGCGCCTGTACCCCCGCGACGGCGTGCTGA
AGGGCGAGATCCACAAGGCCCTGAAGCTGAAGGACGGCGGCCACTACCTGGTGGAGTTCAAGTCCATCTA
CATGGCCAAGAAGCCCGTGCAACTGCCCGGCTACTACTACGTGGACTCCAAGCTGGACATCACCTCCCAC
AACGAGGACTACACCATCGTGGAGCAGTACGAACGCACCGAGGGCCGCCACCACCTGTTCCTGTAGCCAT
GGATCGATAGCTGGTCGACAACCATTCCTTGCGGCGGCGGTGCTCAACGGCCTCAACCTACTACTGGGCT
GCTTCCTAATGCAGGAGTCGCATAAGGGAGAGCGTCGACCGATGCCCTTGAGAGCCTTCAACCCAGTCAG
CTCCTTCCGGTGGGCGCGGGGCATGACTATCGTCGCCGCACTTATGACTGTCTTCTTTATCATGCAACTC
GTAGGACAGGTGCCGGCAGCGCTCTGGGTCATTTTCGGCGAGGACCGCTTTCGCTGGAGCGCGACGATGA
TCGGCCTGTCGCTTGCGGTATTCGGAATCTTGCACGCCCTCGCTCAAGCCTTCGTCACTGGTCCCGCCAC
CAAACGTTTCGGCGAGAAGCAGGCCATTATCGCCGGCATGGCGGCCGACGCGCTGGGCTACGTCTTGCTG
GCGTTCGCGACGCGAGGCTGGATGGCCTTCCCCATTATGATTCTTCTCGCTTCCGGCGGCATCGGGATGC
CCGCGTTGCAGGCCATGCTGTCCAGGCAGGTAGATGACGACCATCAGGGACAGCTTCAAGGATCGCTCGC
GGCTCTTACCAGCCTAACTTCGATCATTGGACCGCTGATCGTCACGGCGATTTATGCCGCCTCGGCGAGC
ACATGGAACGGGTTGGCATGGATTGTAGGCGCCGCCCTATACCTTGTCTGCCTCCCCGCGTTGCGTCGCG
GTGCATGGAGCCGGGCCACCTCGACCTGAATGGAAGCCGGCGGCACCTCGCTAACGGATTCACCACTCCA
AGAATTGGAGCCAATCAATTCTTGCGGAGAACTGTGAATGCGCAAACCAACCCTTGGCAGAACATATCCA
TCGCGTCCGCCATCTCCAGCAGCCGCACGCGGCGCATCTCGGGCAGCGTTGGGTCCTGGCCACGGGTGCG
CATGATCGTGCTCCTGTCGTTGAGGACCCGGCTAGGCTGGCGGGGTTGCCTTACTGGTTAGCAGAATGAA
TCACCGATACGCGAGCGAACGTGAAGCGACTGCTGCTGCAAAACGTCTGCGACCTGAGCAACAACATGAA
TGGTCTTCGGTTTCCGTGTTTCGTAAAGTCTGGAAACGCGGAAGTCAGCGCCCTGCACCATTATGTTCCG
GATCTGCATCGCAGGATGCTGCTGGCTACCCTGTGGAACACCTACATCTGTATTAACGAAGCGCTGGCAT
TGACCCTGAGTGATTTTTCTCTGGTCCCGCCGCATCCATACCGCCAGTTGTTTACCCTCACAACGTTCCA
GTAACCGGGCATGTTCATCATCAGTAACCCGTATCGTGAGCATCCTCTCTCGTTTCATCGGTATCATTAC
CCCCATGAACAGAAATCCCCCTTACACGGAGGCATCAGTGACCAAACAGGAAAAAACCGCCCTTAACATG
GCCCGCTTTATCAGAAGCCAGACATTAACGCTTCTGGAGAAACTCAACGAGCTGGACGCGGATGAACAGG
CAGACATCTGTGAATCGCTTCACGACCACGCTGATGAGCTTTACCGCAGCTGCCTCGCGCGTTTCGGTGA
TGACGGTGAAAACCTCTGACACATGCAGCTCCCGGAGACGGTCACAGCTTGTCTGTAAGCGGATGCCGGG
AGCAGACAAGCCCGTCAGGGCGCGTCAGCGGGTGTTGGCGGGTGTCGGGGCGCAGCCATGACCCAGTCAC
GTAGCGATAGCGGAGTGTATACTGGCTTAACTATGCGGCATCAGAGCAGATTGTACTGAGAGTGCACCAT
ATGCGGTGTGAAATACCGCACAGATGCGTAAGGAGAAAATACCGCATCAGGCGCTCTTCCGCTTCCTCGC
TCACTGACTCGCTGCGCTCGGTCGTTCGGCTGCGGCGAGCGGTATCAGCTCACTCAAAGGCGGTAATACG
GTTATCCACAGAATCAGGGGATAACGCAGGAAAGAACATGTGAGCAAAAGGCCAGCAAAAGGCCAGGAAC
CGTAAAAAGGCCGCGTTGCTGGCGTTTTTCCATAGGCTCCGCCCCCCTGACGAGCATCACAAAAATCGAC
GCTCAAGTCAGAGGTGGCGAAACCCGACAGGACTATAAAGATACCAGGCGTTTCCCCCTGGAAGCTCCCT
CGTGCGCTCTCCTGTTCCGACCCTGCCGCTTACCGGATACCTGTCCGCCTTTCTCCCTTCGGGAAGCGTG
GCGCTTTCTCATAGCTCACGCTGTAGGTATCTCAGTTCGGTGTAGGTCGTTCGCTCCAAGCTGGGCTGTG
TGCACGAACCCCCCGTTCAGCCCGACCGCTGCGCCTTATCCGGTAACTATCGTCTTGAGTCCAACCCGGT
AAGACACGACTTATCGCCACTGGCAGCAGCCACTGGTAACAGGATTAGCAGAGCGAGGTATGTAGGCGGT
GCTACAGAGTTCTTGAAGTGGTGGCCTAACTACGGCTACACTAGAAGGACAGTATTTGGTATCTGCGCTC
TGCTGAAGCCAGTTACCTTCGGAAAAAGAGTTGGTAGCTCTTGATCCGGCAAACAAACCACCGCTGGTAG
CGGTGGTTTTTTTGTTTGCAAGCAGCAGATTACGCGCAGAAAAAAAGGATCTCAAGAAGATCCTTTGATC
TTTTCTACGGGGTCTGACGCTCAGTGGAACGAAAACTCACGTTAAGGGATTTTGGTCATGAGATTATCAA
AAAGGATCTTCACCTAGATCCTTTTAAATTAAAAATGAAGTTTTAAATCAATCTAAAGTATATATGAGTA
AACTTGGTCTGACAGTTACCAATGCTTAATCAGTGAGGCACCTATCTCAGCGATCTGTCTATTTCGTTCA
TCCATAGTTGCCTGACTCCCCGTCGTGTAGATAACTACGATACGGGAGGGCTTACCATCTGGCCCCAGTG
CTGCAATGATACCGCGAGACCCACGCTCACCGGCTCCAGATTTATCAGCAATAAACCAGCCAGCCGGAAG
GGCCGAGCGCAGAAGTGGTCCTGCAACTTTATCCGCCTCCATCCAGTCTATTAATTGTTGCCGGGAAGCT
AGAGTAAGTAGTTCGCCAGTTAATAGTTTGCGCAACGTTGTTGCCATTGCTACAGGCATCGTGGTGTCAC
GCTCGTCGTTTGGTATGGCTTCATTCAGCTCCGGTTCCCAACGATCAAGGCGAGTTACATGATCCCCCAT
GTTGTGCAAAAAAGCGGTTAGCTCCTTCGGTCCTCCGATCGTTGTCAGAAGTAAGTTGGCCGCAGTGTTA
TCACTCATGGTTATGGCAGCACTGCATAATTCTCTTACTGTCATGCCATCCGTAAGATGCTTTTCTGTGA
CTGGTGAGTACTCAACCAAGTCATTCTGAGAATAGTGTATGCGGCGACCGAGTTGCTCTTGCCCGGCGTC
AACACGGGATAATACCGCGCCACATAGCAGAACTTTAAAAGTGCTCATCATTGGAAAACGTTCTTCGGGG
CGAAAACTCTCAAGGATCTTACCGCTGTTGAGATCCAGTTCGATGTAACCCACTCGTGCACCCAACTGAT
CTTCAGCATCTTTTACTTTCACCAGCGTTTCTGGGTGAGCAAAAACAGGAAGGCAAAATGCCGCAAAAAA
GGGAATAAGGGCGACACGGAAATGTTGAATACTCATACTCTTCCTTTTTCAATATTATTGAAGCATTTAT
CAGGGTTATTGTCTCATGAGCGGATACATATTTGAATGTATTTAGAAAAATAAACAAAAGAGTTTGTAGA
AACGCAAAAAGGCCATCCGTCAGGATGGCCTTCTGCTTAATTTGATGCCTGGCAGTTTATGGCGGGCGTC
CTGCCCGCCACCCTCCGGGCCGTTGCTTCGCAACGTTCAAATCCGCTCCCGGCGGATTTGTCCTACTCAG
GAGAGCGTTCACCGACAAACAACAGATAAAACGAAAGGCCCAGTCTTTCGACTGAGCCTTTCGTTTTATT
TGATGCCTGGCAGTTCCCTACTCTCGCATGGGGAGACCCCACACTACCATCGGCGCTACGGCGTTTCACT
TCTGAGTTCGGCATGGGGTCAGGTGGGACCACCGCGCTACTGCCGCCAGGCAAATTCTGTTTTATCAGAC
CGCTTCTGCGTTCTGATTTAATCTGTATCAGGCTGAAAATCTTCTCTCATCCGCCAAAACAGAAGTTTTA
TTATTTATACAGTTCATCCATGCCATGCGTAATACCCGCCGCGGTCACAAATTCCAGCAGCACCATATGG
TCGCGTTTTTCGTTCGGATCTTTGCTCAGGACGCTCTGGGTGCTCAGATAATGGTTATCCGGCAGCAGCA
CCGGGCCATCGCCAATCGGGGTGTTCTGCTGATAATGATCCGCCAGCTGCACGCTGCCATCTTCCACGTT
GTGGCGGATTTTAAAGTTCGCTTTGATGCCGTTTTTCTGTTTATCCGCGGTAATATACACGTTATGGCTG
TTAAAGTTGTATTCCAGTTTATGGCCCAGGATGTTGCCATCTTCTTTAAAATCGATGCCTTTCAGTTCAA
TGCGGTTCACCAGGGTATCGCCTTCAAATTTCACTTCCGCACGGGTTTTATAGGTGCCATCATCTTTAAA
GCTAATGGTGCGTTCCTGCACATAGCCTTCCGGCATCGCGCTTTTAAAAAAATCATGCTGTTTCATATGA
TCCGGATAACGCGCAAAGCACTGCACGCCATAGGTCAGGGTGGTCACCAGGGTCGGCCACGGCACCGGCA
GTTTGCCCGTGGTGCAAATGAATTTCAGGGTCAGTTTGCCGTTGGTCGCATCGCCTTCGCCTTCGCCACG
CACGCTAAATTTATGGCCGTTCACATCGCCATCCAGTTCCACCAGAATCGGCACCACACCGGTAAAAGTT
CTTCGCCTTTGCGCATGGTGTAACCACACTCCGCTGTAGGTGACTTTACACTTTATCTTTCAGGCGGCTT
CTCCGCTGGCTACCGAGTGATTCGCTCAGTCGCCGCGTCGACGCAACCTGAATGATTTGCGTATAGAGAC
TTCACGCGCATCGCATTTTCTGAACGCGGCGCACAAAAGCCTATTGTGACAAGAAACGAGGGCAATTGTC
AGCCCGCAACGCACAGAAAGTCCCGAATCGCCAATAAAAAAGGCACATCAGTTGATGCGCCCTTGTACTT
TGTCACATCCCCCGAGGGGATAACGCTTAGTTTACCGGCCGGCATCACCGGCGCCACAGGTGCGGTTGCT
GGCGCCTATATCGCCGACATCACCGATGGGGAAGATCGGGCTCGCCACTTCGGGCTCATGAGCGCTTGTT
TCGGCGTGGGTATGGTGGCAGGCCCCGTGGCCGGGGGACTGTTGGGCGCCATCTCCTTCCATGGACGT
Features (pLannotate 1.2.2; 14 found; start..end, strand, type, name):
      1..48      +  promoter       EM7 promoter: synthetic bacterial promoter&nbsp
     89..763     +  CDS            DsRed.T3: DsRed.T3 is a basic (constitutively fluorescent) red fluorescent protein published in 2002, derived from Discosoma sp.. It is reported to be a somewhat slowly-maturing tetramer.
    791..1499    +  CDS            TcR (fragment): tetracycline efflux protein; tet; confers resistance to tetracycline
   1741..2121    -  CDS            YPB1_ECOLX: Protein predicted: Swiss-Prot protein existence level 4. From Escherichia coli.
   2138..2329    +  CDS            rop: Rop protein, which maintains plasmids at low copy number; rop
   2431..2571    +  misc_feature   bom: basis of mobility region from pBR322
   2757..3345    -  rep_origin     ori: high-copy-number ColE1/pMB1/pBR322/pUC origin of replication
   3516..4376    -  CDS            AmpR: β-lactamase; bla; confers resistance to ampicillin, carbenicillin, and related antibiotics
   4377..4468    -  promoter       AmpR promoter: bla
   4487..4514    -  terminator     rrnB T2 terminator: transcription terminator T2 from the E. coli rrnB gene
   4606..4692    -  terminator     rrnB T1 terminator: Escherichia coli rrnB; transcription terminator T1 from the E. coli rrnB gene
   4694..4809    -  ncRNA          5S rRNA: Accession: RF00001 - 5S ribosomal RNA
   4904..5596    -  CDS            Superfolder GFP: Superfolder GFP is a basic (constitutively fluorescent) green fluorescent protein published in 2005, derived from Aequorea victoria. It is reported to be a very rapidly-maturing weak dimer.
   5917..6083    +  CDS            TcR (fragment): tetracycline efflux protein; tet; confers resistance to tetracycline
