[The description below was written by a language model from this plasmid's Addgene catalogue record and pLannotate feature annotations shown in this document.]
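Description:
p5204 is a low-copy bacterial expression plasmid built on the pMW211 backbone and designed as a dual-fluorescence reporter for bacteria. The feature table (6,088 nt) shows a pBR322-type architecture: a ColE1/pMB1 origin accompanied by the rop gene, which holds copy number down, and the bom mobilisation region. Selection is by ampicillin through a β-lactamase gene under its own promoter. Two fragments of the tetracycline efflux gene flank the reporter region, indicating that the original TcR marker was disrupted by the insertions and should not be expected to confer resistance.

The payload consists of two divergently oriented reporter units. On one strand, the synthetic constitutive EM7 promoter drives DsRed.T3, a red fluorescent protein that marks all plasmid-bearing cells regardless of physiological state. On the opposite strand sits a superfolder GFP coding sequence followed by a 5S rRNA segment and the rrnB T1 and T2 terminators. According to the catalogue entry, this sfGFP is placed under the promoter designated PcypD, although that promoter is not annotated in the feature table and presumably lies in the unannotated stretch upstream of the sfGFP sequence. In this construct the sfGFP carries a frameshift mutation, so a functional green signal is not expected. The record does not state where the frameshift lies or why it was introduced. One plausible role is as a non-fluorescent control for matching intact reporters, in which the ratio of regulated green to constitutive red fluorescence reports promoter activity in single cells. The associated work concerns stress responses of intracellular Salmonella enterica persisters, which suggests the setting in which this reporter series was used.
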