Addgene plasmid #168181: p5204
Purpose: bacteria reporter
Depositing lab: Michael Hensel. Depositing organization: Universitaet Osnabrueck. Publication: The protected physiological state of intracellular Salmonella enterica persisters reduces host cell-imposed stress. Schulte M, Olschewski K, Hensel M. Commun Biol. 2021 May 4;4(1):520. doi: 10.1038/s42003-021-02049-6. PubMed 33947954.
Backbone
  Vector backbone: pMW211
  Vector type: Bacterial Expression
Growth in bacteria
  Bacterial resistance: Ampicillin, 100 μg/mL
  Growth temperature: 37°C
  Growth strain: DH5alpha
  Copy number: Low Copy
Gene/Insert
  Gene/Insert name: PEM7::dsred PcypD::sfgfp (frameshift)
  Species: Synthetic
  Mutation: frameshift sfGFP
  Cloning method: Gibson Cloning
Terms and licenses: Academic/Nonprofit Terms; Industry Terms: Not Available to Industry
Depositor comments: Please visit https://www.biorxiv.org/content/10.1101/2020.09.22.308114v1 for bioRxiv preprint.
How to cite: p5204 was a gift from Michael Hensel (Addgene plasmid # 168181 ; http://n2t.net/addgene:168181 ; RRID:Addgene_168181)
